Addgene plasmid #223065: pACYC-T7-SpCas9(BspMI/SapI/BsaI_cassettes)-T7-gRNA1 (BPK1807)
Purpose: Dual pT7 entry plasmid for SpCas9(6AA) library; bacterial expression plasmid with type IIS RE cassettes around D1135/S1136, G1218/E1219, R1335/T1337 (precursor to MMW94). Expresses a gRNA.
Depositing lab: Benjamin Kleinstiver. Depositing organization: Massachusetts General Hospital. Publication: Custom CRISPR-Cas9 PAM variants via scalable engineering and machine learning. Silverstein RA, Kim N, Kroell AS, Walton RT, Delano J, Butcher RM, Pacesa M, Smith BK, Christie KA, Ha LL, Meis RJ, Clark AB, Spinner AD, Lazzarotto CR, Li Y, Matsubara A, Urbina EO, Dahl GA, Correia BE, Marks DS, Tsai SQ, Pinello L, De Ravin SS, Liu Q, Kleinstiver BP. Nature. 2025 Apr 22. doi: 10.1038/s41586-025-09021-y. PubMed 40262634.
Backbone
  Vector backbone: pACYC-T7-SpCas9-T7-gRNA1 (BPK848)
  Backbone manufacturer: Benjamin Kleinstiver, Addgene plasmid #181745
  Vector type: Bacterial Expression, CRISPR
Growth in bacteria
  Bacterial resistance: Chloramphenicol, 25 μg/mL
  Growth temperature: 37°C
  Growth strain: DH5alpha
  Copy number: Low Copy
Gene/Insert
  Gene/Insert name: entry vector for human codon opt. bacterial expr. plasmid for SpCas9(6AA_NNS) library, with gRNA targeting EGFP site 1 (alt name: BPK1807)
  gRNA/shRNA sequence: GGGGGCACGGGCAGCTTGCCGG
  Species: Synthetic
  Mutation: Three regions of SpCas9 encode type IIS restriction enzyme cassettes around D1135/S1136, G1218/E1219, R1335/T1337
  Promoter: Dual T7
  Tag / fusion protein: NLS(SV40)-3xFLAG (C terminal on insert)
  Cloning method: Gibson Cloning
  Sequencing primers: 5′ ACYC-Duet-Up1-GGATCTCGACGCTCTCCCTT; 3′ ACYC-Duet-Down1-GATTATGCGGCCGTGTACAA
Terms and licenses: Academic/Nonprofit Terms; Industry Terms: Not Available to Industry
How to cite: pACYC-T7-SpCas9(BspMI/SapI/BsaI_cassettes)-T7-gRNA1 (BPK1807) was a gift from Benjamin Kleinstiver (Addgene plasmid # 223065 ; http://n2t.net/addgene:223065 ; RRID:Addgene_223065)
