[The description below was written by a language model from this plasmid's Addgene catalogue record and pLannotate feature annotations shown in this document.]
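Description:
pACYC-T7-SpCas9(BspMI/SapI/BsaI_cassettes)-T7-gRNA1 (BPK1807) is a low-copy bacterial expression and CRISPR plasmid of about 8 kb, derived from the pACYC-T7-SpCas9-T7-gRNA1 (BPK848) backbone. It replicates in E. coli from a p15A origin, which is compatible with ColE1-type plasmids and so allows co-maintenance with a second plasmid. Selection is by chloramphenicol, through the cat gene and its native promoter. The backbone also carries lacI under its own promoter. The short IS1, RSF ori and TcR fragments in the feature table look like backbone remnants or partial annotation matches rather than functional parts.

The payload consists of two T7-driven units. The first pairs a T7 promoter with a lac operator and the T7 gene 10 ribosome binding site, giving IPTG-regulatable expression in hosts that supply T7 RNA polymerase. It drives a human codon-optimised SpCas9 with a C-terminal SV40 NLS and 3xFLAG tag. This reading frame is not an intact Cas9. Type IIS restriction cassettes (BspMI, SapI and BsaI) replace the regions around D1135/S1136, G1218/E1219 and R1335/T1337, which is consistent with the annotation splitting Cas9 into separate fragments. The "VQR" label on one fragment is simply a best database match. The second T7 promoter transcribes a guide RNA whose spacer targets EGFP site 1, fused to the S. pyogenes gRNA scaffold and followed by a T7 terminator. The tiny mVenus-fragment hit at the spacer position reflects this EGFP-derived sequence.

The plasmid serves as an entry vector: the three cassettes allow randomised NNS codons to be inserted at six PAM-interacting residues, building an SpCas9(6AA) library. It is recorded as the precursor to MMW94, for engineering Cas9 variants with altered PAM specificity.
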