Features (pLannotate 1.2.2; 20 found; start..end, strand, type, name):
      2..26      +  protein_bind   lac operator: The lac repressor binds to the lac operator to inhibit transcription in E. coli. This inhibition can be relieved by adding lactose or isopropyl-β-D-thiogalactopyranoside (IPTG). lac repressor encoded by lacI
     41..63      +  RBS            RBS: efficient ribosome binding site from bacteriophage T7 gene 10 (Olins and Rangwala, 1989)
     70..3448    +  CDS            Cas9 VQR (fragment): Streptococcus pyogenes Cas9 endonuclease with the D1135V/R1335Q/T1337R mutations has an altered recognition specificity for the protospacer adjacent motif (PAM) (Kleinstiver et al., 2015)
   3488..4000    +  CDS            cas9 (fragment): CAS9_STRP1 - Also known as csn1 From Streptococcus pyogenes serotype M1.
   4142..4203    +  CDS            3xFLAG (fragment): three tandem FLAG® epitope tags, followed by an enterokinase cleavage site
   4273..4291    +  promoter       T7 promoter: promoter for bacteriophage T7 RNA polymerase
   4292..4311    -  CDS            VN155(I152L) (fragment): improved N-terminal fragment of mVenus for use in bimolecular fluorescence complementation (BiFC) (Kodama and Hu, 2010)
   4312..4387    +  misc_RNA       gRNA scaffold: guide RNA scaffold for the Streptococcus pyogenes CRISPR/Cas9 system
   4403..4450    +  terminator     T7 terminator: transcription terminator for bacteriophage T7 RNA polymerase
   4674..5330    -  CDS            cat: CAT_ECOLX - Experimental evidence at protein level: Swiss-Prot protein existence level 1. This enzyme is an effector of chloramphenicol resistance in bacteria. From Escherichia coli. This protein is used as a marker in many commonly used cloning vectors, such as pACYC184.
   5331..5433    -  promoter       cat promoter: promoter of the E. coli cat gene encoding chloramphenicol acetyltransferase
   5554..5697    +  mobile_element IS1 (fragment): prokaryotic transposable element IS1
   5816..5871    -  rep_origin     RSF ori (fragment): Plasmids containing the RSF 1030 origin of replication can be propagated in E. coli cells that contain additional plasmids with compatible origins.
   5959..6504    -  rep_origin     p15A ori: Plasmids containing the medium-copy-number p15A origin of replication can be propagated in E. coli cells that contain a second plasmid with the ColE1 origin.
   6616..6680    -  CDS            TcR (fragment): tetracycline efflux protein; tet; confers resistance to tetracycline
   6695..6716    -  protein_bind   CAP binding site: CAP binding activates transcription in the presence of cAMP. E. coli catabolite activator protein
   6729..7811    -  CDS            lacI: lac repressor; lacI; The lac repressor binds to the lac operator to inhibit transcription in E. coli. This inhibition can be relieved by adding lactose or isopropyl-β-D-thiogalactopyranoside (IPTG).
   7812..7889    -  promoter       lacI promoter: lacI
   7897..7932    -  CDS            TcR (fragment): tetracycline efflux protein; tet; confers resistance to tetracycline
   7935..1       +  promoter       T7 promoter (across the origin): promoter for bacteriophage T7 RNA polymerase
>Addgene plasmid #223065 | pACYC-T7-SpCas9(BspMI/SapI/BsaI_cassettes)-T7-gRNA1 (BPK1807) | addgene full sequence | sequence record 447614 | Addgene NGS Result
GGGAATTGTGAGCGGATAACAATTCCCCTGTAGAAATAATTTTGTTTAACTTTAATAAGGAGATATACCA
TGGATAAAAAGTATTCTATTGGTTTAGACATCGGCACTAATTCCGTTGGATGGGCTGTCATAACCGATGA
ATACAAAGTACCTTCAAAGAAATTTAAGGTGTTGGGGAACACAGACCGTCATTCGATTAAAAAGAATCTT
ATCGGTGCCCTCCTATTCGATAGTGGCGAAACGGCAGAGGCGACTCGCCTGAAACGAACCGCTCGGAGAA
GGTATACACGTCGCAAGAACCGAATATGTTACTTACAAGAAATTTTTAGCAATGAGATGGCCAAAGTTGA
CGATTCTTTCTTTCACCGTTTGGAAGAGTCCTTCCTTGTCGAAGAGGACAAGAAACATGAACGGCACCCC
ATCTTTGGAAACATAGTAGATGAGGTGGCATATCATGAAAAGTACCCAACGATTTATCACCTCAGAAAAA
AGCTAGTTGACTCAACTGATAAAGCGGACCTGAGGTTAATCTACTTGGCTCTTGCCCATATGATAAAGTT
CCGTGGGCACTTTCTCATTGAGGGTGATCTAAATCCGGACAACTCGGATGTCGACAAACTGTTCATCCAG
TTAGTACAAACCTATAATCAGTTGTTTGAAGAGAACCCTATAAATGCAAGTGGCGTGGATGCGAAGGCTA
TTCTTAGCGCCCGCCTCTCTAAATCCCGACGGCTAGAAAACCTGATCGCACAATTACCCGGAGAGAAGAA
AAATGGGTTGTTCGGTAACCTTATAGCGCTCTCACTAGGCCTGACACCAAATTTTAAGTCGAACTTCGAC
TTAGCTGAAGATGCCAAATTGCAGCTTAGTAAGGACACGTACGATGACGATCTCGACAATCTACTGGCAC
AAATTGGAGATCAGTATGCGGACTTATTTTTGGCTGCCAAAAACCTTAGCGATGCAATCCTCCTATCTGA
CATACTGAGAGTTAATACTGAGATTACCAAGGCGCCGTTATCCGCTTCAATGATCAAAAGGTACGATGAA
CATCACCAAGACTTGACACTTCTCAAGGCCCTAGTCCGTCAGCAACTGCCTGAGAAATATAAGGAAATAT
TCTTTGATCAGTCGAAAAACGGGTACGCAGGGTATATTGACGGCGGAGCGAGTCAAGAGGAATTCTACAA
GTTTATCAAACCCATATTAGAGAAGATGGATGGGACGGAAGAGTTGCTTGTAAAACTCAATCGCGAAGAT
CTACTGCGAAAGCAGCGGACTTTCGACAACGGTAGCATTCCACATCAAATCCACTTAGGCGAATTGCATG
CTATACTTAGAAGGCAGGAGGATTTTTATCCGTTCCTCAAAGACAATCGTGAAAAGATTGAGAAAATCCT
AACCTTTCGCATACCTTACTATGTGGGACCCCTGGCCCGAGGGAACTCTCGGTTCGCATGGATGACAAGA
AAGTCCGAAGAAACGATTACTCCCTGGAATTTTGAGGAAGTTGTCGATAAAGGTGCGTCAGCTCAATCGT
TCATCGAGAGGATGACCAACTTTGACAAGAATTTACCGAACGAAAAAGTATTGCCTAAGCACAGTTTACT
TTACGAGTATTTCACAGTGTACAATGAACTCACGAAAGTTAAGTATGTCACTGAGGGCATGCGTAAACCC
GCCTTTCTAAGCGGAGAACAGAAGAAAGCAATAGTAGATCTGTTATTCAAGACCAACCGCAAAGTGACAG
TTAAGCAATTGAAAGAGGACTACTTTAAGAAAATTGAATGCTTCGATTCTGTCGAGATCTCCGGGGTAGA
AGATCGATTTAATGCGTCACTTGGTACGTATCATGACCTCCTAAAGATAATTAAAGATAAGGACTTCCTG
GATAACGAAGAGAATGAAGATATCTTAGAAGATATAGTGTTGACTCTTACCCTCTTTGAAGATCGGGAAA
TGATTGAGGAAAGACTAAAAACATACGCTCACCTGTTCGACGATAAGGTTATGAAACAGTTAAAGAGGCG
TCGCTATACGGGCTGGGGACGATTGTCGCGGAAACTTATCAACGGGATAAGAGACAAGCAAAGTGGTAAA
ACTATTCTCGATTTTCTAAAGAGCGACGGCTTCGCCAATAGGAACTTTATGCAGCTGATCCATGATGACT
CTTTAACCTTCAAAGAGGATATACAAAAGGCACAGGTTTCCGGACAAGGGGACTCATTGCACGAACATAT
TGCGAATCTTGCTGGTTCGCCAGCCATCAAAAAGGGCATACTCCAGACAGTCAAAGTAGTGGATGAGCTA
GTTAAGGTCATGGGACGTCACAAACCGGAAAACATTGTAATCGAGATGGCACGCGAAAATCAAACGACTC
AGAAGGGGCAAAAAAACAGTCGAGAGCGGATGAAGAGAATAGAAGAGGGTATTAAAGAACTGGGCAGCCA
GATCTTAAAGGAGCATCCTGTGGAAAATACCCAATTGCAGAACGAGAAACTTTACCTCTATTACCTACAA
AATGGAAGGGACATGTATGTTGATCAGGAACTGGACATAAACCGTTTATCTGATTACGACGTCGATCACA
TTGTACCCCAATCCTTTTTGAAGGACGATTCAATCGACAATAAAGTGCTTACACGCTCGGATAAGAACCG
AGGGAAAAGTGACAATGTTCCAAGCGAGGAAGTCGTAAAGAAAATGAAGAACTATTGGCGGCAGCTCCTA
AATGCGAAACTGATAACGCAAAGAAAGTTCGATAACTTAACTAAAGCTGAGAGGGGTGGCTTGTCTGAAC
TTGACAAGGCCGGATTTATTAAACGTCAGCTCGTGGAAACCCGCCAAATCACAAAGCATGTTGCACAGAT
ACTAGATTCCCGAATGAATACGAAATACGACGAGAACGATAAGCTGATTCGGGAAGTCAAAGTAATCACT
TTAAAGTCAAAATTGGTGTCGGACTTCAGAAAGGATTTTCAATTCTATAAAGTTAGGGAGATAAATAACT
ACCACCATGCGCACGACGCTTATCTTAATGCCGTCGTAGGGACCGCACTCATTAAGAAATACCCGAAGCT
AGAAAGTGAGTTTGTGTATGGTGATTACAAAGTTTATGACGTCCGTAAGATGATCGCGAAAAGCGAACAG
GAGATAGGCAAGGCTACAGCCAAATACTTCTTTTATTCTAACATTATGAATTTCTTTAAGACGGAAATCA
CTCTGGCAAACGGAGAGATACGCAAACGACCTTTAATTGAAACCAATGGGGAGACAGGTGAAATCGTATG
GGATAAGGGCCGGGACTTCGCGACGGTGAGAAAAGTTTTGTCCATGCCCCAAGTCAACATAGTAAAGAAA
ACTGAGGTGCAGACCGGAGGGTTTTCAAAGGAATCGATTCTTCCAAAAAGGAATAGTGATAAGCTCATCG
CTCGTAAAAAGGACTGGGTCGGCAGGTTAAGTGAAAGCTTTAAGTGAACCTGCGTCGGTAGTGGCAAAAG
TTGAGAAGGGAAAATCCAAGAAACTGAAGTCAGTCAAAGAATTATTGGGGATAACGATTATGGAGCGCTC
GTCTTTTGAAAAGAACCCCATCGACTTCCTTGAGGCGAAAGGTTACAAGGAAGTAAAAAAGGATCTCATA
ATTAAACTACCAAAGTATAGTCTGTTTGAGTTAGAAAATGGCGAAGAGCTAAGTGAGGTACCTAAGTGAG
CTCTTCCACCGTCTAAATACGTGAATTTCCTGTATTTAGCGTCCCATTACGAGAAGTTGAAAGGTTCACC
TGAAGATAACGAACAGAAGCAACTTTTTGTTGAGCAGCACAAACATTATCTCGACGAAATCATAGAGCAA
ATTTCGGAATTCAGTAAGAGAGTCATCCTAGCTGATGCCAATCTGGACAAAGTATTAAGCGCATACAACA
AGCACAGGGATAAACCCATACGTGAGCAGGCGGAAAATATTATCCATTTGTTTACTCTTACCAACCTCGG
CGCTCCAGCGGAGACCTAAGTGAACTAGTTAAGTGAGGTCTCGCGACACTGATTCACCAATCCATCACGG
GATTATATGAAACTCGGATAGATTTGTCACAGCTTGGGGGTGACGGATCCCCCAAGAAGAAGAGGAAAGT
CTCGAGCGACAACAAAGACCATGACGGTGATTATAAAGATCATGACATCGATTACAAGGATGACGATGAC
AAGTGAAGCGGCCGCATAATGCTTAAGTCGAACAGAAAGTAATCGTATTGTACACGGCCGCATAATCGAA
ATTAATACGACTCACTATAGGGGGCACGGGCAGCTTGCCGGGTTTTAGAGCTAGAAATAGCAAGTTAAAA
TAAGGCTAGTCCGTTATCAACTTGAAAAAGTGGCACCGAGTCGGTGCTCCGCTGAGCAATAACTAGCATA
ACCCCTTGGGGCCTCTAAACGGGTCTTGAGGGGTTTTTTGCTGAAACCTCAGGCATTTGAGAAGCACACG
GTCACACTGCTTCCGGTAGTCAATAAACCGGTAAACCAGCAATAGACATAAGCGGCTATTTAACGACCCT
GCCCTGAACCGACGACCGGGTCGAATTTGCTTTCGAATTTCTGCCATTCATCCGCTTATTATCACTTATT
CAGGCGTAGCAACCAGGCGTTTAAGGGCACCAATAACTGCCTTAAAAAAATTACGCCCCGCCCTGCCACT
CATCGCAGTACTGTTGTAATTCATTAAGCATTCTGCCGACATGGAAGCCATCACAAACGGCATGATGAAC
CTGAATCGCCAGCGGCATCAGCACCTTGTCGCCTTGCGTATAATATTTGCCCATAGTGAAAACGGGGGCG
AAGAAGTTGTCCATATTGGCCACGTTTAAATCAAAACTGGTGAAACTCACCCAGGGATTGGCTGAGACGA
AAAACATATTCTCAATAAACCCTTTAGGGAAATAGGCCAGGTTTTCACCGTAACACGCCACATCTTGCGA
ATATATGTGTAGAAACTGCCGGAAATCGTCGTGGTATTCACTCCAGAGCGATGAAAACGTTTCAGTTTGC
TCATGGAAAACGGTGTAACAAGGGTGAACACTATCCCATATCACCAGCTCACCGTCTTTCATTGCCATAC
GGAACTCCGGATGAGCATTCATCAGGCGGGCAAGAATGTGAATAAAGGCCGGATAAAACTTGTGCTTATT
TTTCTTTACGGTCTTTAAAAAGGCCGTAATATCCAGCTGAACGGTCTGGTTATAGGTACATTGAGCAACT
GACTGAAATGCCTCAAAATGTTCTTTACGATGCCATTGGGATATATCAACGGTGGTATATCCAGTGATTT
TTTTCTCCATTTTAGCTTCCTTAGCTCCTGAAAATCTCGATAACTCAAAAAATACGCCCGGTAGTGATCT
TATTTCATTATGGTGAAAGTTGGAACCTCTTACGTGCCGATCAACGTCTCATTTTCGCCAAAAGTTGGCC
CAGGGCTTCCCGGTATCAACAGGGACACCAGGATTTATTTATTCTGCGAAGTGATCTTCCGTCACAGGTA
TTTATTCGGCGCAAAGTGCGTCGGGTGATGCTGCCAACTTACTGATTTAGTGTATGATGGTGTTTTTGAG
GTGCTCCAGTGGCTTCTGTTTCTATCAGCTGTCCCTCCTGTTCAGCTACTGACGGGGTGGTGCGTAACGG
CAAAAGCACCGCCGGACATCAGCGCTAGCGGAGTGTATACTGGCTTACTATGTTGGCACTGATGAGGGTG
TCAGTGAAGTGCTTCATGTGGCAGGAGAAAAAAGGCTGCACCGGTGCGTCAGCAGAATATGTGATACAGG
ATATATTCCGCTTCCTCGCTCACTGACTCGCTACGCTCGGTCGTTCGACTGCGGCGAGCGGAAATGGCTT
ACGAACGGGGCGGAGATTTCCTGGAAGATGCCAGGAAGATACTTAACAGGGAAGTGAGAGGGCCGCGGCA
AAGCCGTTTTTCCATAGGCTCCGCCCCCCTGACAAGCATCACGAAATCTGACGCTCAAATCAGTGGTGGC
GAAACCCGACAGGACTATAAAGATACCAGGCGTTTCCCCCTGGCGGCTCCCTCGTGCGCTCTCCTGTTCC
TGCCTTTCGGTTTACCGGTGTCATTCCGCTGTTATGGCCGCGTTTGTCTCATTCCACGCCTGACACTCAG
TTCCGGGTAGGCAGTTCGCTCCAAGCTGGACTGTATGCACGAACCCCCCGTTCAGTCCGACCGCTGCGCC
TTATCCGGTAACTATCGTCTTGAGTCCAACCCGGAAAGACATGCAAAAGCACCACTGGCAGCAGCCACTG
GTAATTGATTTAGAGGAGTTAGTCTTGAAGTCATGCGCCGGTTAAGGCTAAACTGAAAGGACAAGTTTTG
GTGACTGCGCTCCTCCAAGCCAGTTACCTCGGTTCAAAGAGTTGGTAGCTCAGAGAACCTTCGAAAAACC
GCCCTGCAAGGCGGTTTTTTCGTTTTCAGAGCAAGAGATTACGCGCAGACCAAAACGATCTCAAGAAGAT
CATCTTATTAATCAGATAAAATATTTCTAGATTTCAGTGCAATTTATCTCTTCAAATGTAGCACCTGAAG
TCAGCCCCATACGATATAAGTTGTAATTCTCATGTTAGTCATGCCCCGCGCCCACCGGAAGGAGCTGACT
GGGTTGAAGGCTCTCAAGGGCATCGGTCGAGATCCCGGTGCCTAATGAGTGAGCTAACTTACATTAATTG
CGTTGCGCTCACTGCCCGCTTTCCAGTCGGGAAACCTGTCGTGCCAGCTGCATTAATGAATCGGCCAACG
CGCGGGGAGAGGCGGTTTGCGTATTGGGCGCCAGGGTGGTTTTTCTTTTCACCAGTGAGACGGGCAACAG
CTGATTGCCCTTCACCGCCTGGCCCTGAGAGAGTTGCAGCAAGCGGTCCACGCTGGTTTGCCCCAGCAGG
CGAAAATCCTGTTTGATGGTGGTTAACGGCGGGATATAACATGAGCTGTCTTCGGTATCGTCGTATCCCA
CTACCGAGATGTCCGCACCAACGCGCAGCCCGGACTCGGTAATGGCGCGCATTGCGCCCAGCGCCATCTG
ATCGTTGGCAACCAGCATCGCAGTGGGAACGATGCCCTCATTCAGCATTTGCATGGTTTGTTGAAAACCG
GACATGGCACTCCAGTCGCCTTCCCGTTCCGCTATCGGCTGAATTTGATTGCGAGTGAGATATTTATGCC
AGCCAGCCAGACGCAGACGCGCCGAGACAGAACTTAATGGGCCCGCTAACAGCGCGATTTGCTGGTGACC
CAATGCGACCAGATGCTCCACGCCCAGTCGCGTACCGTCTTCATGGGAGAAAATAATACTGTTGATGGGT
GTCTGGTCAGAGACATCAAGAAATAACGCCGGAACATTAGTGCAGGCAGCTTCCACAGCAATGGCATCCT
GGTCATCCAGCGGATAGTTAATGATCAGCCCACTGACGCGTTGCGCGAGAAGATTGTGCACCGCCGCTTT
ACAGGCTTCGACGCCGCTTCGTTCTACCATCGACACCACCACGCTGGCACCCAGTTGATCGGCGCGAGAT
TTAATCGCCGCGACAATTTGCGACGGCGCGTGCAGGGCCAGACTGGAGGTGGCAACGCCAATCAGCAACG
ACTGTTTGCCCGCCAGTTGTTGTGCCACGCGGTTGGGAATGTAATTCAGCTCCGCCATCGCCGCTTCCAC
TTTTTCCCGCGTTTTCGCAGAAACGTGGCTGGCCTGGTTCACCACGCGGGAAACGGTCTGATAAGAGACA
CCGGCATACTCTGCGACATCGTATAACGTTACTGGTTTCACATTCACCACCCTGAATTGACTCTCTTCCG
GGCGCTATCATGCCATACCGCGAAAGGTTTTGCGCCATTCGATGGTGTCCGGGATCTCGACGCTCTCCCT
TATGCGACTCCTGCATTAGGAAATTAATACGACTCACTATAG
